Addgene plasmid #237923: TRBV7-4
Purpose: Encodes TRBV7-4 allele and TRAC to generate TCRs via cloning
Depositing lab: Michael Birnbaum. Depositing organization: Massachusetts Institute of Technology. Publication: Scalable TCR synthesis and screening enable antigen reactivity mapping in vitiligo. Gaglione SA, Mukkamala RS, Krishna C, Smith BE, Wadsworth MH 2nd, Jelinsky SA, Perez CR, Schmidt-Hong L, Katz EL, Gellatly KJ, Ali LR, Shen J, Holec PV, Zhao QH, Chan AO, Xu EJK, Kravarik KM, Guzova JA, Dobson CS, Singh H, Garber M, Dougan M, Dougan SK, Harris JE, Winkler A, Birnbaum ME. Immunity. 2026 Feb 10;59(2):477-493.e9. doi: 10.1016/j.immuni.2026.01.001. Epub 2026 Jan 28. PubMed 41610844.
Backbone
  Vector backbone: pGGA-select
  Backbone manufacturer: Addgene Plasmid #195714
  Backbone size w/o insert (bp): 2518
  Vector type: Synthetic Biology
Growth in bacteria
  Bacterial resistance: Chloramphenicol, 25 μg/mL
  Growth temperature: 37°C
  Growth strain: DH5alpha
  Copy number: High Copy
Gene/Insert
  Gene/Insert name: TRBV7-4-TRAC
  Species: H. sapiens (human)
  Insert size (bp): 405
  Mutation: None
  Entrez Gene: TRBV7-4 (a.k.a. TCRBV6S8A2T, TCRBV7S4, TRBV74)
  Cloning method: Unknown
Terms and licenses: Academic/Nonprofit Terms; Industry Terms: Not Available to Industry
Depositor comments: Please visit https://doi.org/10.1101/2025.04.24.649726 for bioRxiv preprint.
How to cite: TRBV7-4 was a gift from Michael Birnbaum (Addgene plasmid # 237923 ; http://n2t.net/addgene:237923 ; RRID:Addgene_237923)
