[The description below was written by a language model from this plasmid's Addgene catalogue record and pLannotate feature annotations shown in this document.]
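Description:
TRBV7-4 is a small bacterial cloning plasmid built on the pGGA-select backbone and catalogued as a synthetic biology vector. It serves as a modular part for assembling full-length human T cell receptor genes. It is not an expression or delivery vector in its own right: the feature table shows no mammalian promoter, polyadenylation signal or viral element. Propagation in E. coli relies on a high-copy ColE1/pUC-type origin, and selection is by chloramphenicol through a cat (chloramphenicol acetyltransferase) gene driven by its native cat promoter. A short fragment of the AmpR promoter is also annotated, but no beta-lactamase coding sequence is present. T7 and SP6 phage promoters flank the insert region, as is usual for this type of cloning backbone, and can be used for sequencing across the insert or for in vitro transcription.

The payload is a human insert named TRBV7-4-TRAC, which the record says encodes a TRBV7-4 variable-gene allele together with the TCR alpha constant region (TRAC), with no mutations. The automated annotation marks one coding feature spanning the plasmid origin, matched to a human TCR alpha chain reference protein. This match most likely reflects the TRAC portion, and the TRBV7-4 segment is not annotated separately. The annotated feature is also longer than the 405 bp insert size in the catalogue, a discrepancy the record does not explain. The cloning method and any type IIS restriction sites are likewise not stated, although the backbone name suggests Golden Gate-style assembly. The stated purpose is to supply pre-made germline segments that are combined by cloning with other parts to build TCRs, as part of a scalable TCR synthesis and antigen-reactivity screening workflow.
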