Features (pLannotate 1.2.2; 7 found; start..end, strand, type, name):
    437..455     -  promoter       T7 promoter: promoter for bacteriophage T7 RNA polymerase
    465..522     +  promoter       AmpR promoter (fragment): bla
    569..1225    -  CDS            cat: CAT_ECOLX - Experimental evidence at protein level: Swiss-Prot protein existence level 1. This enzyme is an effector of chloramphenicol resistance in bacteria. From Escherichia coli. This protein is used as a marker in many commonly used cloning vectors, such as pACYC184.
   1226..1328    -  promoter       cat promoter: promoter of the E. coli cat gene encoding chloramphenicol acetyltransferase
   1429..2017    +  rep_origin     ori: high-copy-number ColE1/pMB1/pBR322/pUC origin of replication
   2447..2465    +  promoter       SP6 promoter: promoter for bacteriophage SP6 RNA polymerase
   2540..390     +  CDS            TRA (across the origin): TRAR1_HUMAN - Experimental evidence at protein level: Swiss-Prot protein existence level 1. The alpha chain of TRAV27*01J42*01C*01/TRBV19*01J2S7*01C*02 alpha-beta T cell receptor (TR) clonotype that is specific for HLA- A*02:01-restricted M/matrix protein 1 immunodominant epitope GILGFVFTL of influenza A virus (IAV). Classified as a public TR clonotype, it is preferentially selected in effector memory CD8-positive T cells among multiple HLA-A*02:01 carriers and confers long-lived immunity against IAV infection. Can cross-recognize sporadically emerging IAV variants by molecular mimicry, induci
>Addgene plasmid #237923 | TRBV7-4 | addgene full sequence | sequence record 490936 | Addgene NGS Result
CTGAGAGACTCTAAATCCAGTGACAAGTCTGTCTGCCTATTCACCGATTTTGATTCTCAAACAAATGTGT
CACAAAGTAAGGATTCTGACGTCTATATCACAGACAAAACTGTGCTAGACATGAGGTCTATGGACTTCAA
GAGCAACAGTGCTGTGGCCTGGAGCAACAAATCTGACTTTGCATGTGCAAACGCCTTCAACAACAGCATT
ATTCCAGAAGATACCTTCTTCCCCAGCCCAGAAAGTTCCTGTGATGTCAAGCTGGTCGAGAAATCTTTTG
AAACAGATACGAACCTAAACTTTCAAAACCTGTCAGTGATTGGGTTCCGAATCCTCCTCCTGAAAGTGGC
CGGGTTTAATCTGCTCATGACGCTGCGGCTGTGGTCCAGCTGAGGAATTCATCAGAAGAGCCTCGAGGCG
GCCGCATGTGAGTCTCCCTATAGTGAGTCGTATTAATTTCGCGGGCGGAACCCCTATTTGTTTATTTTTC
TAAATACATTCAAATATGTATCCGCTCATGAGTAGCACCAGGCGTTTAAGGGCACCAATAACTGCCTTAA
AAAAATTACGCCCCGCCCTGCCACTCATCGCAGTACTGTTGTAATTCATTAAGCATTCTGCCGACATGGA
AGCCATCACAAACGGCATGATGAACCTGAATCGCCAGCGGCATCAGCACCTTGTCGCCTTGCGTATAATA
TTTGCCCATGGTGAAAACGGGGGCGAAGAAGTTGTCCATATTGGCCACGTTTAAATCAAAACTGGTGAAA
CTCACCCAGGGATTGGCTGAGACAAAAAACATATTCTCAATAAACCCTTTAGGGAAATAGGCCAGGTTTT
CACCGTAACACGCCACATCTTGCGAATATATGTGTAGAAACTGCCGGAAATCGTCGTGGTATTCACTCCA
GAGCGATGAAAACGTTTCAGTTTGCTCATGGAAAACGGTGTAACAAGGGTGAACACTATCCCATATCACC
AGCTCACCGTCTTTCATTGCCATACGAAATTCCGGATGAGCATTCATCAGGCGGGCAAGAATGTGAATAA
AGGCCGGATAAAACTTGTGCTTATTTTTCTTTACGGTCTTTAAAAAGGCCGTAATATCCAGCTGAACGGT
CTGGTTATAGGTACATTGAGCAACTGACTGAAATGCCTCAAAATGTTCTTTACGATGCCATTGGGATATA
TCAACGGTGGTATATCCAGTGATTTTTTTCTCCATTTTAGCTTCCTTAGCTCCTGAAAATCTCGATAACT
CAAAAAATACGCCCGGTAGTGATCTTATTTCATTATGGTGAAAGTTGGAACCTCTTACGTGCCGATCAAA
GTCTCATTTTCGCCAAAAGTTGTCATGACCAAAATCCCTTAACGTGAGTTTTCGTTCCACTGAGCGTCAG
ACCCCGTAGAAAAGATCAAAGGATCTTCTTGAGATCCTTTTTTTCTGCGCGTAATCTGCTGCTTGCAAAC
AAAAAAACCACCGCTACCAGCGGTGGTTTGTTTGCCGGATCAAGAGCTACCAACTCTTTTTCCGAAGGTA
ACTGGCTTCAGCAGAGCGCAGATACCAAATACTGTTCTTCTAGTGTAGCCGTAGTTAGGCCACCACTTCA
AGAACTCTGTAGCACCGCCTACATACCTCGCTCTGCTAATCCTGTTACCAGTGGCTGCTGCCAGTGGCGA
TAAGTCGTGTCTTACCGGGTTGGACTCAAGACGATAGTTACCGGATAAGGCGCAGCGGTCGGGCTGAACG
GGGGGTTCGTGCACACAGCCCAGCTTGGAGCGAACGACCTACACCGAACTGAGATACCTACAGCGTGAGC
TATGAGAAAGCGCCACGCTTCCCGAAGGGAGAAAGGCGGACAGGTATCCGGTAAGCGGCAGGGTCGGAAC
AGGAGAGCGCACGAGGGAGCTTCCAGGGGGAAACGCCTGGTATCTTTATAGTCCTGTCGGGTTTCGCCAC
CTCTGACTTGAGCGTCGATTTTTGTGATGCTCGTCAGGGGGGCGGAGCCTATGGAAAAACGCCAGCAATG
CGGCCTTTTTACGGTTCCTGGCCTTTTGCTGGCCTTTTGCTCACATGTTCTTTCCTGCGTTATCCCCTGA
TTCTGTGGATAACCGTATTACCGCCTTTGAGTGAGCTGATACCGCTCGCCGCAGCCGAACGACCGAGCGC
AGCGAGTCAGTGAGCGAGGAAGCCGAAAAATCAATAATCAGACAACAAGATGTGCGAACTCGATATTTTA
CACGACTCTCTTTACCAATTCTGCCCCGAATTACACTTAAAACGACTCAACAGCTTAACGTTGGCTTGCC
ACGCATTACTTGACTGTAAAACTCTCACTCTTACCGAACTTGGCCGTAACCTGCCAACCAAAGCGAGAAC
AAAACATAACATCAAACGAATCGACCGATTGTTAGGTAATCGTCACTTGCAGGAAGGTTTAAACGCATTT
AGGTGACACTATAGAAGTGTGTATCGCTCGAGGCTCTTCAGCATCTAGAGCCACCGGCATGAGCCACCAT
GGGCACCAGGCTCCTCTGCTGGGTGGTCCTGGGTTTCCTAGGGACAGATCACACAGGTGCTGGAGTCTCC
CAGTCCCCAAGGTACAAAGTCGCAAAGAGGGGACGGGATGTAGCTCTCAGGTGTGATTCAATTTCGGGTC
ATGTAACCCTTTATTGGTACCGACAGACCCTGGGGCAGGGCTCAGAGGTTCTGACTTACTCCCAGAGTGA
TGCTCAACGAGACAAATCAGGGCGGCCCAGTGGTCGGTTCTCTGCAGAGAGGCCTGAGAGAAGCGTGAGC
ACTCTGAAGATCCAGCGCACAGAGCAGGGGGACTCAGCCGTTTAGTCTTCGTCACGAGACGTAATGGAGA
CCATGCGATATCCGTAGGTCTCGAAACCGTCTCGGGGTGAAGACATTTATCAG
